>Addgene plasmid #99219 | pDB023k | depositor full sequence | sequence record 182110 | pDB023k sequence 5624 bps
TGAGATCCTTTTTTTCTGCGCGTAATCTGCTGCTTGCAAACAAAAAAACCACCGCTACCAGCGGTGGTTT
GTTTGCCGGATCAAGAGCTACCACCTCTTTTTCCGAAGGTAACTGGCTTCAGCAGAGCGCAGATACCAAA
TACTGTCCTTCTAGTGTAGCCGTAGTTAGGCCACCACTTCAAGAACTCTGTAGCACCGCCTACATACCTC
GCTCTGCTAATCCTGTTACCAGTGGCTGCTGCCAGTGGCGATAAGTCGTGTCTTACCGGGTTGGACTCAA
GACGATAGTTACCGGATAAGGCGCAGCGGTCGGGCTGAACGGGGGGTTCGTGCACACAGCCCAGCTTGGA
GCGAACGACCTACACCGAACTGAGATACCTACAGCGTGAGCTATGAGAAAGCGCCACGCTTCCCGAAGGG
AGAAAGGCGGACAGGTATCCGGTAAGCGGCAGGGTCGGAACAGGAGAGCGCACGAGGGAGCTTCCAGGGG
GAAACGCCTGGTATCTTTATAGTCCTGTCGGGTTTCGCCACCTCTGACTTGAGCGTCGATTTTTGTGATG
CTCGTCAGGGGGGCGGAGCCTATGGAAAAACGCCAGCAACGCGGCCTTTTTACGGTTCCTGGCCTTTTGC
TGGCCTTTTGCTCACATGTTCTTTCCTGCGTTATCCCCTGATTCTGTGGATAACCGTATTACCGCCTTTG
AGTGAGCTGATACCGCTCGCCGCAGCCGAACGACCGAGCGCAGCGAGTCAGTGAGCGAGGAAGCGGAAGA
GCGCCTGATGCGGTATTTTCTCCTTACGCATCTGTGCGGTATTTCACACCGCATATGGTGCACTCTCAGT
ACAATCTGCTCTGATGCCGCATAGTTAAGCCAGTATACACTCCGCTATCGCTACGTGACTGGGTCATGGC
TGCGCCCCGACACCCGCCAACACCCGCTGACGCGCCCTGACGGGCTTGTCTGCTCCCGGCATCCGCTTAC
AGACAAGCTGTGACCGTCTCCGGGAGCTGCATGTGTCAGAGGTTTTCACCGTCATCACCGAAACGCGCGA
GGCAGCTGCGGTAAAGCTCATCAGCGTGGTCGTGAAGCGATTCACAGATGTCTGCCTGTTCATCCGCGTC
CAGCTCGTTGAGTTTCTCCAGAAGCGTTAATGTCTGGCTTCTGATAAAGCGGGCCATGTTAAGGGCGGTT
TTTTCCTGTTTGGTCACTGATGCCTCCGTGTAAGGGGGATTTCTGTTCATGGGGGTAATGATACCGATGA
AACGAGAGAGGATGCTCACGATACGGGTTACTGATGATGAACAAGAGGACATCCGGTGGCTGTTTTGGCG
GATGAGAGAAGATTTTCAGCCTGATACAGATTAAATCAGAACGCAGAAGCGGTCTGATAAAACAGAATTT
GCCTGGCGGCAGTAGCGCGGTGGTCCCACCTGACCCCATGCCGAACTCAGAAGTGAAACTCCGTAGCGCC
GATGGTAGTGTGGGGTCTCCCCATGCGAGAGTAGGGAACTGCCAGTCATCAAATAAAACGAAAGGCTCAG
TCGAAAGACTGGGCCTTTCGTTTTATCTGTTGTTTGTCGGTGAACGCTCTCCTGAGTAGGACAAATCCGC
CGGGAGCGGATTTGAACGTTGCGAAGCAACGGCCCGGAGGGTGGCGGGCAGGACGCCCGCCATAAACTGC
CAGGCATCAAATTAAGCAGAAGGCCATCCTGACGGATGGCCTTTTTGCGTTTCTACAAACTCGCTGAGGA
TTCTAGAGCACAGCTTGATGAAATTCGCCACTTGTTAGTGTAATTCGCTAACTCATCCTGGCATGTTGCT
GTTGATTCTTCAATCAGATCTTTATAAATCAAAAAGATAAAAAATTGGCACGCAAATTGTATTAACAGTT
CAGCAGGACAATCCTGAACGCAGAAATCAAGAGGACAACATTAAGAAAAGTGAAATGAATAGTTAAGGAG
GAAAAAAAAATGAACACGATTAACATCGCTAAGAACGACTTCTAGGACATCGAACTGGCTGCTATCCCGT
TCAACACTCTGGCTGACCATTACGGTGAGCGTTTAGCTCGCGAACAGTTGGCCCTTGAGCATGAGTCTTA
CGAGATGGGTGAAGCACGCTTCCGCAAGATGTTTGAGCGTCAACTTAAAGCTGGTGAGGTTGCGGATAAC
GCTGCCGCCAAGCCTCTCATCACTACCCTACTCCCTAAGATGATTGCACGCATCAACGACTGGTTTGAGG
AAGTGAAAGCTAAGCGCGGCAAGCGCCCGACAGCCTTCCAGTTCCTGCAAGAAATCAAGCCGGAAGCCGT
AGCGTACATCACCATTAAGACCACTCTGGCTTGCCTAACCAGTGCTGACAATACAACCGTTCAGGCTGTA
GCAAGCGCAATCGGTCGGGCCATTGAGGACGAGGCTCGCTTCGGTCGTATCCGTGACCTTGAAGCTAAGC
ACTTCAAGAAAAACGTTGAGGAACAACTCAACAAGCGCGTAGGGCACGTCTACAAGAAAGCATTTATGCA
AGTTGTCGAGGCTGACATGCTCTCTAAGGGTCTACTCGGTGGCGAGGCGTGGTCTTAGTGGCATAAGGAA
GACTCTATTCATGTAGGAGTACGCTGCATCGAGATGCTCATTGAGTCAACCGGAATGGTTAGCTTACACC
GCCAAAATGCTGGCGTAGTAGGTCAAGACTCTGAGACTATCGAACTCGCACCTGAATACGCTGAGGCTAT
CGCAACCCGTGCAGGTGCGCTGGCTGGCATCTCTCCGATGTTCCAACCTTGCGTAGTTCCTCCTAAGCCG
TGGACTGGCATTACTGGTGGTGGCTATTGGGCTAACGGTCGTCGTCCTCTGGCGCTGGTGCGTACTCACA
GTAAGAAAGCACTGATGCGCTACGAAGACGTTTACATGCCTGAGGTGTACAAAGCGATTAACATTGCGCA
AAACACCGCATGGAAAATCAACAAGAAAGTCCTAGCGGTCGCCAACGTAATCACCAAGTGGAAGCATTGT
CCGGTCGAGGACATCCCTGCGATTGAGCGTGAAGAACTCCCGATGAAACCGGAAGACATCGACATGAATC
CTGAGGCTCTCACCGCGTGGAAACGTGCTGCCGCTGCTGTGTACCGCAAGGACAAGGCTCGCAAGTCTCG
CCGTATCAGCCTTGAGTTCATGCTTGAGCAAGCCAATAAGTTTGCTAACCATAAGGCCATCTGGTTCCCT
TACAACATGGACTGGCGCGGTCGTGTTTACGCTGTGTCAATGTTCAACCCGCAAGGTAACGATATGACCA
AAGGACTGCTTACGCTGGCGAAAGGTAAACCAATCGGTAAGGAAGGTTACTACTGGCTGAAAATCCACGG
TGCAAACTGTGCGGGTGTCGATAAGGTTCCGTTCCCTGAGCGCATCAAGTTCATTGAGGAAAACCACGAG
AACATCATGGCTTGCGCTAAGTCTCCACTGGAGAACACTTGGTGGGCTGAGCAAGATTCTCCGTTCTGCT
TCCTTGCGTTCTGCTTTGAGTACGCTGGGGTACAGCACCACGGCCTGTAGTATAACTGCTCCCTTCCGCT
GGCGTTTGACGGGTCTTGCTCTGGCATCCAGCACTTCTCCGCGATGCTCCGAGATGAGGTAGGTGGTCGC
GCGGTTAACTTGCTTCCTAGTGAAACCGTTCAGGACATCTACGGGATTGTTGCTAAGAAAGTCAACGAGA
TTCTACAAGCAGACGCAATCAATGGGACCGATAACGAAGTAGTTACCGTGACCGATGAGAACACTGGTGA
AATCTCTGAGAAAGTCAAGCTGGGCACTAAGGCACTGGCTGGTCAATGGCTGGCTTACGGTGTTACTCGC
AGTGTGACTAAGCGTTCAGTCATGACGCTGGCTTACGGGTCCAAAGAGTTCGGCTTCCGTCAACAAGTGC
TGGAAGATACCATTCAGCCAGCTATTGATTCCGGCAAGGGTCTGATGTTCACTCAGCCGAATCAGGCTGC
TGGATACATGGCTAAGCTGATTTGGGAATCTGTGAGCGTGACGGTGGTAGCTGCGGTTGAAGCAATGAAC
TGGCTTAAGTCTGCTGCTAAGCTGCTGGCTGCTGAGGTCAAAGATAAGAAGACTGGAGAGATTCTTCGCA
AGCGTTGCGCTGTGCATTGGGTAACTCCTGATGGTTTCCCTGTGTGGCAGGAATACAAGAAGCCTATTCA
GACGCGCTTGAACCTGATGTTCCTCGGTCAGTTCCGCTTACAGCCTACCATTAACACCAACAAAGATAGC
GAGATTGATGCACACAAACAGGAGTCTGGTATCGCTCCTAACTTTGTACACAGCCAAGACGGTAGCCACC
TTCGTAAGACTGTAGTGTGGGCACACGAGAAGTACGGAATCGAATCTTTTGCACTGATTCACGACTCCTT
CGGTACCATTCCGGCTGACGCTGCGAACCTGTTCAAAGCAGTGCGCGAAACTATGGTTGACACATATGAG
TCTTGTGATGTACTGGCTGATTTCTACGACCAGTTCGCTGACCAGTTGCACGAGTCTCAATTGGACAAAA
TGCCAGCACTTCCGGCTAAAGGTAACTTGAACCTCCGTGACATCTTAGAGTCGGACTTCGCGTTCGCGTA
ACTTAATTAACGGCACTCCTCAGCAAATATAATGACCCTCTTGATAACCCAAGAGGGCATTTTTTAATGC
CCATGGCGTTTATTTGCCGACTACCTTGGTGATCTCGCCTTTCACGTAGTGGACAAATTCTTCCAACTGA
TCTGCGCGCGAGGCCAAGCGATCTTCTTCTTGTCCAAGATAAGCCTGTCTAGCTTCAAGTATGACGGGCT
GATACTGGGCCGGCAGGCGCTCCATTGCCCAGTCGGCAGCGACATCCTTCGGCGCGATTTTGCCGGTTAC
TGCGCTGTACCAAATGCGGGACAACGTAAGCACTACATTTCGCTCATCGCCAGCCCAGTCGGGCGGCGAG
TTCCATAGCGTTAAGGTTTCATTTAGCGCCTCAAATAGATCCTGTTCAGGAACCGGATCAAAGAGTTCCT
CCGCCGCTGGACCTACCAAGGCAACGCTATGTTCTCTTGCTTTTGTCAGCAAGATAGCCAGATCAATGTC
GATCGTGGCTGGCTCGAAGATACCTGCAAGAATGTCATTGCGCTGCCATTCTCCAAATTGCAGTTCGCGC
TTAGCTGGATAACGCCACGGAATGATGTCGTCGTGCACAACAATGGTGACTTCTACAGCGCGGAGAATCT
CGCTCTCTCCAGGGGAAGCCGAAGTTTCCAAAAGGTCGTTGATCAAAGCTCGCCGCGTTGTTTCATCAAG
CCTTACGGTCACCGTAACCAGCAAATCAATATCACTGTGTGGCTTCAGGCCGCCATCCACTGCGGAGCCG
TACAAATGTACGGCCAGCAACGTCGGTTCGAGATGGCGCTCGATGACGCCAACTACCTCTGATAGTTGAG
TCGATACTTCGGCGATCACCGCTTCCCTCATACTCTTCCTTTTTCAATATTATTGAAGCATTTATCAGGG
TTATTGTCTCATGAGCGGATACATATTTGAATGTATTTAGAAAAATATTAATTGCGTTGCGCTCACTGCC
CGCTTTCCAGGCCAAATAGGCCGT
Features (pLannotate 1.2.2; 10 found; start..end, strand, type, name):
    774..914     -  misc_feature   bom: basis of mobility region from pBR322
   1016..1207    -  CDS            rop: Rop protein, which maintains plasmids at low copy number; rop
   1248..1304    +  CDS            mbeC (fragment): MBEC_ECOLX - Experimental evidence at protein level: Swiss-Prot protein existence level 1. Required for efficient mobilization of ColE1 plasmid and is thus essential to promote the specific transfer of the plasmid during conjugation. Probably functions by inducing DNA bending, helping the MbeA relaxase to melt the DNA around the nic site and cleave the phosphodiester bond. Binds specifically double-stranded DNA (dsDNA) containing the ColE1 oriT but does not recognize the inverted repeat (IR). From Escherichia coli.
   1401..1516    +  ncRNA          5S rRNA: Accession: RF00001 - 5S ribosomal RNA
   1520..1606    +  terminator     rrnB T1 terminator: Escherichia coli rrnB; transcription terminator T1 from the E. coli rrnB gene
   1698..1725    +  terminator     rrnB T2 terminator: transcription terminator T2 from the E. coli rrnB gene
   1970..4618    +  CDS            RPOL_BPT7: Experimental evidence at protein level: Swiss-Prot protein existence level 1. Highly processive DNA-dependent RNA polymerase that catalyzes the transcription of class II and class III viral genes. Recognizes a specific promoter sequence and enters first into an 'abortive phase' where very short transcripts are synthesized and released before proceeding to the processive transcription of long RNA chains. Unwinds the double-stranded DNA to expose the coding strand for templating. Participates in the initiation of viral DNA replication presumably by making primers accessible to the DNA polymerase
   4700..5491    -  CDS            SmR: aminoglycoside adenylyltransferase (Murphy, 1985); aadA; confers resistance to spectinomycin and streptomycin
   5492..5563    -  promoter       AmpR promoter: bla
   5624..588     +  rep_origin     ori (across the origin): high-copy-number ColE1/pMB1/pBR322/pUC origin of replication
