>Addgene plasmid #99219 | pDB023k | addgene full sequence | sequence record 192936 | Addgene NGS Result
CGCTTTCCAGGCCAAATAGGCCGTTGAGATCCTTTTTTTCTGCGCGTAATCTGCTGCTTGCAAACAAAAA
AACCACCGCTACCAGCGGTGGTTTGTTTGCCGGATCAAGAGCTACCACCTCTTTTTCCGAAGGTAACTGG
CTTCAGCAGAGCGCAGATACCAAATACTGTCCTTCTAGTGTAGCCGTAGTTAGGCCACCACTTCAAGAAC
TCTGTAGCACCGCCTACATACCTCGCTCTGCTAATCCTGTTACCAGTGGCTGCTGCCAGTGGCGATAAGT
CGTGTCTTACCGGGTTGGACTCAAGACGATAGTTACCGGATAAGGCGCAGCGGTCGGGCTGAACGGGGGG
TTCGTGCACACAGCCCAGCTTGGAGCGAACGACCTACACCGAACTGAGATACCTACAGCGTGAGCTATGA
GAAAGCGCCACGCTTCCCGAAGGGAGAAAGGCGGACAGGTATCCGGTAAGCGGCAGGGTCGGAACAGGAG
AGCGCACGAGGGAGCTTCCAGGGGGAAACGCCTGGTATCTTTATAGTCCTGTCGGGTTTCGCCACCTCTG
ACTTGAGCGTCGATTTTTGTGATGCTCGTCAGGGGGGCGGAGCCTATGGAAAAACGCCAGCAACGCGGCC
TTTTTACGGTTCCTGGCCTTTTGCTGGCCTTTTGCTCACATGTTCTTTCCTGCGTTATCCCCTGATTCTG
TGGATAACCGTATTACCGCCTTTGAGTGAGCTGATACCGCTCGCCGCAGCCGAACGACCGAGCGCAGCGA
GTCAGTGAGCGAGGAAGCGGAAGAGCGCCTGATGCGGTATTTTCTCCTTACGCATCTGTGCGGTATTTCA
CACCGCATATGGTGCACTCTCAGTACAATCTGCTCTGATGCCGCATAGTTAAGCCAGTATACACTCCGCT
ATCGCTACGTGACTGGGTCATGGCTGCGCCCCGACACCCGCCAACACCCGCTGACGCGCCCTGACGGGCT
TGTCTGCTCCCGGCATCCGCTTACAGACAAGCTGTGACCGTCTCCGGGAGCTGCATGTGTCAGAGGTTTT
CACCGTCATCACCGAAACGCGCGAGGCAGCTGCGGTAAAGCTCATCAGCGTGGTCGTGAAGCGATTCACA
GATGTCTGCCTGTTCATCCGCGTCCAGCTCGTTGAGTTTCTCCAGAAGCGTTAATGTCTGGCTTCTGATA
AAGCGGGCCATGTTAAGGGCGGTTTTTTCCTGTTTGGTCACTGATGCCTCCGTGTAAGGGGGATTTCTGT
TCATGGGGGTAATGATACCGATGAAACGAGAGAGGATGCTCACGATACGGGTTACTGATGATGAACAAGA
GGACATCCGGTGGCTGTTTTGGCGGATGAGAGAAGATTTTCAGCCTGATACAGATTAAATCAGAACGCAG
AAGCGGTCTGATAAAACAGAATTTGCCTGGCGGCAGTAGCGCGGTGGTCCCACCTGACCCCATGCCGAAC
TCAGAAGTGAAACTCCGTAGCGCCGATGGTAGTGTGGGGTCTCCCCATGCGAGAGTAGGGAACTGCCAGT
CATCAAATAAAACGAAAGGCTCAGTCGAAAGACTGGGCCTTTCGTTTTATCTGTTGTTTGTCGGTGAACG
CTCTCCTGAGTAGGACAAATCCGCCGGGAGCGGATTTGAACGTTGCGAAGCAACGGCCCGGAGGGTGGCG
GGCAGGACGCCCGCCATAAACTGCCAGGCATCAAATTAAGCAGAAGGCCATCCTGACGGATGGCCTTTTT
GCGTTTCTACAAACTCGCTGAGGATTCTAGAGCACAGCTTGATGAAATTCGCCACTTGTTAGTGTAATTC
GCTAACTCATCCTGGCATGTTGCTGTTGATTCTTCAATCAGATCTTTATAAATCAAAAAGATAAAAAATT
GGCACGCAAATTGTATTAACAGTTCAGCAGGACAATCCTGAACGCAGAAATCAAGAGGACAACATTAAGA
AAAGTGAAATGAATAGTTAAGGAGGAAAAAAAAATGAACACGATTAACATCGCTAAGAACGACTTCTAGG
ACATCGAACTGGCTGCTATCCCGTTCAACACTCTGGCTGACCATTACGGTGAGCGTTTAGCTCGCGAACA
GTTGGCCCTTGAGCATGAGTCTTACGAGATGGGTGAAGCACGCTTCCGCAAGATGTTTGAGCGTCAACTT
AAAGCTGGTGAGGTTGCGGATAACGCTGCCGCCAAGCCTCTCATCACTACCCTACTCCCTAAGATGATTG
CACGCATCAACGACTGGTTTGAGGAAGTGAAAGCTAAGCGCGGCAAGCGCCCGACAGCCTTCCAGTTCCT
GCAAGAAATCAAGCCGGAAGCCGTAGCGTACATCACCATTAAGACCACTCTGGCTTGCCTAACCAGTGCT
GACAATACAACCGTTCAGGCTGTAGCAAGCGCAATCGGTCGGGCCATTGAGGACGAGGCTCGCTTCGGTC
GTATCCGTGACCTTGAAGCTAAGCACTTCAAGAAAAACGTTGAGGAACAACTCAACAAGCGCGTAGGGCA
CGTCTACAAGAAAGCATTTATGCAAGTTGTCGAGGCTGACATGCTCTCTAAGGGTCTACTCGGTGGCGAG
GCGTGGTCTTAGTGGCATAAGGAAGACTCTATTCATGTAGGAGTACGCTGCATCGAGATGCTCATTGAGT
CAACCGGAATGGTTAGCTTACACCGCCAAAATGCTGGCGTAGTAGGTCAAGACTCTGAGACTATCGAACT
CGCACCTGAATACGCTGAGGCTATCGCAACCCGTGCAGGTGCGCTGGCTGGCATCTCTCCGATGTTCCAA
CCTTGCGTAGTTCCTCCTAAGCCGTGGACTGGCATTACTGGTGGTGGCTATTGGGCTAACGGTCGTCGTC
CTCTGGCGCTGGTGCGTACTCACAGTAAGAAAGCACTGATGCGCTACGAAGACGTTTACATGCCTGAGGT
GTACAAAGCGATTAACATTGCGCAAAACACCGCATGGAAAATCAACAAGAAAGTCCTAGCGGTCGCCAAC
GTAATCACCAAGTGGAAGCATTGTCCGGTCGAGGACATCCCTGCGATTGAGCGTGAAGAACTCCCGATGA
AACCGGAAGACATCGACATGAATCCTGAGGCTCTCACCGCGTGGAAACGTGCTGCCGCTGCTGTGTACCG
CAAGGACAAGGCTCGCAAGTCTCGCCGTATCAGCCTTGAGTTCATGCTTGAGCAAGCCAATAAGTTTGCT
AACCATAAGGCCATCTGGTTCCCTTACAACATGGACTGGCGCGGTCGTGTTTACGCTGTGTCAATGTTCA
ACCCGCAAGGTAACGATATGACCAAAGGACTGCTTACGCTGGCGAAAGGTAAACCAATCGGTAAGGAAGG
TTACTACTGGCTGAAAATCCACGGTGCAAACTGTGCGGGTGTCGATAAGGTTCCGTTCCCTGAGCGCATC
AAGTTCATTGAGGAAAACCACGAGAACATCATGGCTTGCGCTAAGTCTCCACTGGAGAACACTTGGTGGG
CTGAGCAAGATTCTCCGTTCTGCTTCCTTGCGTTCTGCTTTGAGTACGCTGGGGTACAGCACCACGGCCT
GTAGTATAACTGCTCCCTTCCGCTGGCGTTTGACGGGTCTTGCTCTGGCATCCAGCACTTCTCCGCGATG
CTCCGAGATGAGGTAGGTGGTCGCGCGGTTAACTTGCTTCCTAGTGAAACCGTTCAGGACATCTACGGGA
TTGTTGCTAAGAAAGTCAACGAGATTCTACAAGCAGACGCAATCAATGGGACCGATAACGAAGTAGTTAC
CGTGACCGATGAGAACACTGGTGAAATCTCTGAGAAAGTCAAGCTGGGCACTAAGGCACTGGCTGGTCAA
TGGCTGGCTTACGGTGTTACTCGCAGTGTGACTAAGCGTTCAGTCATGACGCTGGCTTACGGGTCCAAAG
AGTTCGGCTTCCGTCAACAAGTGCTGGAAGATACCATTCAGCCAGCTATTGATTCCGGCAAGGGTCTGAT
GTTCACTCAGCCGAATCAGGCTGCTGGATACATGGCTAAGCTGATTTGGGAATCTGTGAGCGTGACGGTG
GTAGCTGCGGTTGAAGCAATGAACTGGCTTAAGTCTGCTGCTAAGCTGCTGGCTGCTGAGGTCAAAGATA
AGAAGACTGGAGAGATTCTTCGCAAGCGTTGCGCTGTGCATTGGGTAACTCCTGATGGTTTCCCTGTGTG
GCAGGAATACAAGAAGCCTATTCAGACGCGCTTGAACCTGATGTTCCTCGGTCAGTTCCGCTTACAGCCT
ACCATTAACACCAACAAAGATAGCGAGATTGATGCACACAAACAGGAGTCTGGTATCGCTCCTAACTTTG
TACACAGCCAAGACGGTAGCCACCTTCGTAAGACTGTAGTGTGGGCACACGAGAAGTACGGAATCGAATC
TTTTGCACTGATTCACGACTCCTTCGGTACCATTCCGGCTGACGCTGCGAACCTGTTCAAAGCAGTGCGC
GAAACTATGGTTGACACATATGAGTCTTGTGATGTACTGGCTGATTTCTACGACCAGTTCGCTGACCAGT
TGCACGAGTCTCAATTGGACAAAATGCCAGCACTTCCGGCTAAAGGTAACTTGAACCTCCGTGACATCTT
AGAGTCGGACTTCGCGTTCGCGTAACTTAATTAACGGCACTCCTCAGCAAATATAATGACCCTCTTGATA
ACCCAAGAGGGCATTTTTTAATGCCCATGGCGTTTATTTGCCGACTACCTTGGTGATCTCGCCTTTCACG
TAGTGGACAAATTCTTCCAACTGATCTGCGCGCGAGGCCAAGCGATCTTCTTCTTGTCCAAGATAAGCCT
GTCTAGCTTCAAGTATGACGGGCTGATACTGGGCCGGCAGGCGCTCCATTGCCCAGTCGGCAGCGACATC
CTTCGGCGCGATTTTGCCGGTTACTGCGCTGTACCAAATGCGGGACAACGTAAGCACTACATTTCGCTCA
TCGCCAGCCCAGTCGGGCGGCGAGTTCCATAGCGTTAAGGTTTCATTTAGCGCCTCAAATAGATCCTGTT
CAGGAACCGGATCAAAGAGTTCCTCCGCCGCTGGACCTACCAAGGCAACGCTATGTTCTCTTGCTTTTGT
CAGCAAGATAGCCAGATCAATGTCGATCGTGGCTGGCTCGAAGATACCTGCAAGAATGTCATTGCGCTGC
CATTCTCCAAATTGCAGTTCGCGCTTAGCTGGATAACGCCACGGAATGATGTCGTCGTGCACAACAATGG
TGACTTCTACAGCGCGGAGAATCTCGCTCTCTCCAGGGGAAGCCGAAGTTTCCAAAAGGTCGTTGATCAA
AGCTCGCCGCGTTGTTTCATCAAGCCTTACGGTCACCGTAACCAGCAAATCAATATCACTGTGTGGCTTC
AGGCCGCCATCCACTGCGGAGCCGTACAAATGTACGGCCAGCAACATCGGTTCGAGATGGCGCTCGATGA
CGCCAACTACCTCTGATAGTTGAGTCGATACTTCGGCGATCACCGCTTCCCTCATACTCTTCCTTTTTCA
ATATTATTGAAGCATTTATCAGGGTTATTGTTTCATGAGCGTATACATATTTGAATGTATTTAGAAAAAT
ATTAATTGCGTTGCGCTCACTGCC
Features (pLannotate 1.2.2; 10 found; start..end, strand, type, name):
     24..612     +  rep_origin     ori: high-copy-number ColE1/pMB1/pBR322/pUC origin of replication
    798..938     -  misc_feature   bom: basis of mobility region from pBR322
   1040..1231    -  CDS            rop: Rop protein, which maintains plasmids at low copy number; rop
   1272..1328    +  CDS            mbeC (fragment): MBEC_ECOLX - Experimental evidence at protein level: Swiss-Prot protein existence level 1. Required for efficient mobilization of ColE1 plasmid and is thus essential to promote the specific transfer of the plasmid during conjugation. Probably functions by inducing DNA bending, helping the MbeA relaxase to melt the DNA around the nic site and cleave the phosphodiester bond. Binds specifically double-stranded DNA (dsDNA) containing the ColE1 oriT but does not recognize the inverted repeat (IR). From Escherichia coli.
   1425..1540    +  ncRNA          5S rRNA: Accession: RF00001 - 5S ribosomal RNA
   1544..1630    +  terminator     rrnB T1 terminator: Escherichia coli rrnB; transcription terminator T1 from the E. coli rrnB gene
   1722..1749    +  terminator     rrnB T2 terminator: transcription terminator T2 from the E. coli rrnB gene
   1994..4642    +  CDS            RPOL_BPT7: Experimental evidence at protein level: Swiss-Prot protein existence level 1. Highly processive DNA-dependent RNA polymerase that catalyzes the transcription of class II and class III viral genes. Recognizes a specific promoter sequence and enters first into an 'abortive phase' where very short transcripts are synthesized and released before proceeding to the processive transcription of long RNA chains. Unwinds the double-stranded DNA to expose the coding strand for templating. Participates in the initiation of viral DNA replication presumably by making primers accessible to the DNA polymerase
   4724..5515    -  CDS            SmR: aminoglycoside adenylyltransferase (Murphy, 1985); aadA; confers resistance to spectinomycin and streptomycin
   5516..5601    -  promoter       AmpR promoter (fragment): bla
