[The description below was written by a language model from this plasmid's Addgene catalogue record and pLannotate feature annotations shown in this document.]
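Description:
pDB023k is a 5.6 kb bacterial complementary plasmid built for phage-assisted continuous evolution (PACE) of aminoacyl-tRNA synthetases in E. coli. It replicates from a ColE1/pMB1-type origin and is catalogued as high copy, although the annotation also finds the pBR322-derived bom region, a rop gene and a small mbeC fragment, remnants of the natural ColE1 backbone. Selection is by spectinomycin through the aadA (SmR) aminoglycoside adenylyltransferase gene, which sits on the reverse strand downstream of a bla (AmpR) promoter. The two sequence records, one from the depositor and one from repository sequencing, are the same length and carry the same features, offset by a small shift in the numbering start point.

The payload is a T7 RNA polymerase coding sequence in which the serine codons at positions 12, 203 and 527 have been replaced by amber stop codons. According to the catalogue it is driven by the phage shock promoter (Ppsp) with a ribosome binding site designated SD8. These elements are not picked up by the automated annotation but would fit in the unannotated gap upstream of the polymerase gene. A 5S rRNA segment and the rrnB T1 and T2 terminators lie upstream of this cassette, insulating it from read-through transcription. Ppsp is generally used in PACE circuits because it responds to filamentous phage infection, so polymerase transcription is tied to infection. Full-length, active T7 RNA polymerase can be made only if all three amber codons are suppressed, which makes polymerase activity a readout of synthetase-dependent charging of a suppressor tRNA. The record does not describe the partner plasmids or the T7-promoter-driven output that this polymerase would activate in the selection.
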