Addgene plasmid #99219: pDB023k
Purpose: Complementary plasmid for aaRS PACE; amber codons in T7 RNAP
Depositing lab: David Liu. Publication: Continuous directed evolution of aminoacyl-tRNA synthetases. Bryson DI, Fan C, Guo LT, Miller C, Soll D, Liu DR. Nat Chem Biol. 2017 Oct 16. doi: 10.1038/nchembio.2474. PubMed 29035361.
Backbone
  Vector backbone: ColE1
  Backbone manufacturer: David Liu Lab
  Backbone size w/o insert (bp): 2729
  Total vector size (bp): 5624
Growth in bacteria
  Bacterial resistance: Spectinomycin, 50 μg/mL
  Growth temperature: 37°C
  Growth strain: DH5alpha
  Copy number: High Copy
Gene/Insert
  Gene/Insert name: Ppsp [SD8] T7RNAP(S12*,S203*,S527*)
  Species: Synthetic
  Insert size (bp): 2895
  Mutation: amber codons at positions 12, 203, and 527 of T7 RNA polymerase
  Promoter: Ppsp
  Cloning method: Ligation Independent Cloning
  Sequencing primers: 5′ n/a; 3′ n/a
Terms and licenses: Academic/Nonprofit Terms; Industry Terms: Not Available to Industry
How to cite: pDB023k was a gift from David Liu (Addgene plasmid # 99219 ; http://n2t.net/addgene:99219 ; RRID:Addgene_99219)
